>Addgene plasmid #116673 | pHAGE-RHOA-Y42C | addgene full sequence | sequence record 252978 | Addgene NGS Result
TGGAAGGGCTAATTCACTCCCAAAGAAGACAAGATATCCTTGATCTGTGGATCTACCACACACAAGGCTA
CTTCCCTGATTAGCAGAACTACACACCAGGGCCAGGGGTCAGATATCCACTGACCTTTGGATGGTGCTAC
AAGCTAGTACCAGTTGAGCCAGATAAGGTAGAAGAGGCCAATAAAGGAGAGAACACCAGCTTGTTACACC
CTGTGAGCCTGCATGGGATGGATGACCCGGAGAGAGAAGTGTTAGAGTGGAGGTTTGACAGCCGCCTAGC
ATTTCATCACGTGGCCCGAGAGCTGCATCCGGAGTACTTCAAGAACTGCTGATATCGAGCTTGCTACAAG
GGACTTTCCGCTGGGGACTTTCCAGGGAGGCGTGGCCTGGGCGGGACTGGGGAGTGGCGAGCCCTCAGAT
CCTGCATATAAGCAGCTGCTTTTTGCCTGTACTGGGTCTCTCTGGTTAGACCAGATCTGAGCCTGGGAGC
TCTCTGGCTAACTAGGGAACCCACTGCTTAAGCCTCAATAAAGCTTGCCTTGAGTGCTTCAAGTAGTGTG
TGCCCGTCTGTTGTGTGACTCTGGTAACTAGAGATCCCTCAGACCCTTTTAGTCAGTGTGGAAAATCTCT
AGCAGTGGCGCCCGAACAGGGACTTGAAAGCGAAAGGGAAACCAGAGGAGCTCTCTCGACGCAGGACTCG
GCTTGCTGAAGCGCGCACGGCAAGAGGCGAGGGGCGGCGACTGGTGAGTACGCCAAAAATTTTGACTAGC
GGAGGCTAGAAGGAGAGAGATGGGTGCGAGAGCGTCAGTATTAAGCGGGGGAGAATTAGATCGCGATGGG
AAAAAATTCGGTTAAGGCCAGGGGGAAAGAAAAAATATAAATTAAAACATATAGTATGGGCAAGCAGGGA
GCTAGAACGATTCGCAGTTAATCCTGGCCTGTTAGAAACATCAGAAGGCTGTAGACAAATACTGGGACAG
CTACAACCATCCCTTCAGACAGGATCAGAAGAACTTAGATCATTATATAATACAGTAGCAACCCTCTATT
GTGTGCATCAAAGGATAGAGATAAAAGACACCAAGGAAGCTTTAGACAAGATAGAGGAAGAGCAAAACAA
AAGTAAGACCACCGCACAGCAAGCGGCCGGCCGCTGATCTTCAGACCTGGAGGAGGAGATATGAGGGACA
ATTGGAGAAGTGAATTATATAAATATAAAGTAGTAAAAATTGAACCATTAGGAGTAGCACCCACCAAGGC
AAAGAGAAGAGTGGTGCAGAGAGAAAAAAGAGCAGTGGGAATAGGAGCTTTGTTCCTTGGGTTCTTGGGA
GCAGCAGGAAGCACTATGGGCGCAGCGTCAATGACGCTGACGGTACAGGCCAGACAATTATTGTCTGGTA
TAGTGCAGCAGCAGAACAATTTGCTGAGGGCTATTGAGGCGCAACAGCATCTGTTGCAACTCACAGTCTG
GGGCATCAAGCAGCTCCAGGCAAGAATCCTGGCTGTGGAAAGATACCTAAAGGATCAACAGCTCCTGGGG
ATTTGGGGTTGCTCTGGAAAACTCATTTGCACCACTGCTGTGCCTTGGAATGCTAGTTGGAGTAATAAAT
CTCTGGAACAGATTTGGAATCACACGACCTGGATGGAGTGGGACAGAGAAATTAACAATTACACAAGCTT
AATACACTCCTTAATTGAAGAATCGCAAAACCAGCAAGAAAAGAATGAACAAGAATTATTGGAATTAGAT
AAATGGGCAAGTTTGTGGAATTGGTTTAACATAACAAATTGGCTGTGGTATATAAAATTATTCATAATGA
TAGTAGGAGGCTTGGTAGGTTTAAGAATAGTTTTTGCTGTACTTTCTATAGTGAATAGAGTTAGGCAGGG
ATATTCACCATTATCGTTTCAGACCCACCTCCCAACCCCGAGGGGACCCGACAGGCCCGAAGGAATAGAA
GAAGAAGGTGGAGAGAGAGACAGAGACAGATCCATTCGATTAGTGAACGGATCTCGACGGTATCGCCGAA
TTCACAAATGGCAGTATTCATCCACAATTTTAAAAGAAAAGGGGGGATTGGGGGGTACAGTGCAGGGGAA
AGAATAGTAGACATAATAGCAACAGACATACAAACTAAAGAATTACAAAAACAAATTACAAAAATTCAAA
ATTTTCGGGTTTATTACAGGGACAGCAGAGATCCAGTTTGGACTAGTCGTGAGGCTCCGGTGCCCGTCAG
TGGGCAGAGCGCACATCGCCCACAGTCCCCGAGAAGTTGGGGGGAGGGGTCGGCAATTGAACCGGTGCCT
AGAGAAGGTGGCGCGGGGTAAACTGGGAAAGTGATGTCGTGTACTGGCTCCGCCTTTTTCCCGAGGGTGG
GGGAGAACCGTATATAAGTGCAGTAGTCGCCGTGAACGTTCTTTTTCGCAACGGGTTTGCCGCCAGAACA
CAGGTAAGTGCCGTGTGTGGTTCCCGCGGGCCTGGCCTCTTTACGGGTTATGGCCCTTGCGTGCCTTGAA
TTACTTCCACCTGGCTGCAGTACGTGATTCTTGATCCCGAGCTTCGGGTTGGAAGTGGGTGGGAGAGTTC
GAGGCCTTGCGCTTAAGGAGCCCCTTCGCCTCGTGCTTGAGTTGAGGCCTGGCCTGGGCGCTGGGGCCGC
CGCGTGCGAATCTGGTGGCACCTTCGCGCCTGTCTCGCTGCTTTCGATAAGTCTCTAGCCATTTAAAATT
TTTGATGACCTGCTGCGACGCTTTTTTTCTGGCAAGATAGTCTTGTAAATGCGGGCCAAGATCTGCACAC
TGGTATTTCGGTTTTTGGGGCCGCGGGCGGCGACGGGGCCCGTGCGTCCCAGCGCACATGTTCGGCGAGG
CGGGGCCTGCGAGCGCGGCCACCGAGAATCGGACGGGGGTAGTCTCAAGCTGGCCGGCCTGCTCTGGTGC
CTGGCCTCGCGCCGCCGTGTATCGCCCCGCCCTGGGCGGCAAGGCTGGCCCGGTCGGCACCAGTTGCGTG
AGCGGAAAGATGGCCGCTTCCCGGCCCTGCTGCAGGGAGCTCAAAATGGAGGACGCGGCGCTCGGGAGAG
CGGGCGGGTGAGTCACCCACACAAAGGAAAAGGGCCTTTCCGTCCTCAGCCGTCGCTTCATGTGACTCCA
CGGAGTACCGGGCGCCGTCCAGGCACCTCGATTAGTTCTCGAGCTTTTGGAGTACGTCGTCTTTAGGTTG
GGGGGAGGGGTTTTATGCGATGGAGTTTCCCCACACTGAGTGGGTGGAGACTGAAGTTAGGCCAGCTTGG
CACTTGATGTAATTCTCCTTGGAATTTGCCCTTTTTGAGTTTGGATCTTGGTTCATTCTCAAGCCTCAGA
CAGTGGTTCAAAGTTTTTTTCTTCCATTTCAGGTGTCGTGAAGCGGCCCTGCAGATATCAACAAGTTTGT
ACAAAAAAGTTGGCATGGCTGCCATCCGGAAGAAACTGGTGATTGTTGGTGATGGAGCCTGTGGAAAGAC
ATGCTTGCTCATAGTCTTCAGCAAGGACCAGTTCCCAGAGGTGTATGTGCCCACAGTGTTTGAGAACTGT
GTGGCAGATATCGAGGTGGATGGAAAGCAGGTAGAGTTGGCTTTGTGGGACACAGCTGGGCAGGAAGATT
ATGATCGCCTGAGGCCCCTCTCCTACCCAGATACCGATGTTATACTGATGTGTTTTTCCATCGACAGCCC
TGATAGTTTAGAAAACATCCCAGAAAAGTGGACCCCAGAAGTCAAGCATTTCTGTCCCAACGTGCCCATC
ATCCTGGTTGGGAATAAGAAGGATCTTCGGAATGATGAGCACACAAGGCGGGAGCTAGCCAAGATGAAGC
AGGAGCCGGTGAAACCTGAAGAAGGCAGAGATATGGCAAACAGGATTGGCGCTTTTGGGTACATGGAGTG
TTCAGCAAAGACCAAAGATGGAGTGAGAGAGGTTTTTGAAATGGCTACGAGAGCTGCTCTGCAAGCTAGA
CGTGGGAAGAAAAAATCTGGGTGCCTTGTCTTGTGCCCAACTTTCTTGTACAAAGTGGTTGATATCCAGC
ACAGTGGCGGCCGCTCGAGTCTAGAGGGCCCGCGGTTCGAAGGTAAGCCTATCCCTAACCCTCTCCTCGG
TCTCGATTCTACGCGTACCGGTTAGTAATGAGATCCCTCCCCCCCCCCTAACGTTACTGGCCGAAGCCGC
TTGGAATAAGGCCGGTGTGCGTTTGTCTATATGTTATTTTCCACCATATTGCCGTCTTTTGGCAATGTGA
GGGCCCGGAAACCTGGCCCTGTCTTCTTGACGAGCATTCCTAGGGGTCTTTCCCCTCTCGCCAAAGGAAT
GCAAGGTCTGTTGAATGTCGTGAAGGAAGCAGTTCCTCTGGAAGCTTCTTGAAGACAAACAACGTCTGTA
GCGACCCTTTGCAGGCAGCGGAACCCCCCACCTGGCGACAGGTGCCTCTGCGGCCAAAAGCCACGTGTAT
AAGATACACCTGCAAAGGCGGCACAACCCCAGTGCCACGTTGTGAGTTGGATAGTTGTGGAAAGAGTCAA
ATGGCTCTCCTCAAGCGTATTCAACAAGGGGCTGAAGGATGCCCAGAAGGTACCCCATTGTATGGGATCT
GATCTGGGGCCTCGGTGCACATGCTTTACATGTGTTTAGTCGAGGTTAAAAAAACGTCTAGGCCCCCCGA
ACCACGGGGACGTGGTTTTCCTTTGAAAAACACGATGATAATATGGCCACACATATGGTGAGCAAGGGCG
AGGAGCTGTTCACCGGGGTGGTGCCCATCCTGGTCGAGCTGGACGGCGACGTAAACGGCCACAAGTTCAG
CGTGTCCGGCGAGGGCGAGGGCGATGCCACCTACGGCAAGCTGACCCTGAAGTTCATCTGCACCACCGGC
AAGCTGCCCGTGCCCTGGCCCACCCTCGTGACCACCCTGACCTACGGCGTGCAGTGCTTCAGCCGCTACC
CCGACCACATGAAGCAGCACGACTTCTTCAAGTCCGCCATGCCCGAAGGCTACGTCCAGGAGCGCACCAT
CTTCTTCAAGGACGACGGCAACTACAAGACCCGCGCCGAGGTGAAGTTCGAGGGCGACACCCTGGTGAAC
CGCATCGAGCTGAAGGGCATCGACTTCAAGGAGGACGGCAACATCCTGGGGCACAAGCTGGAGTACAACT
ACAACAGCCACAACGTCTATATCATGGCCGACAAGCAGAAGAACGGCATCAAGGTGAACTTCAAGATCCG
CCACAACATCGAGGACGGCAGCGTGCAGCTCGCCGACCACTACCAGCAGAACACCCCCATCGGCGACGGC
CCCGTGCTGCTGCCCGACAACCACTACCTGAGCACCCAGTCCGCCCTGAGCAAAGACCCCAACGAGAAGC
GCGATCACATGGTCCTGCTGGAGTTCGTGACCGCCGCCGGGATCACTCTCGGCATGGACGAGCTGTACAA
GTAAATCGATAGATCCTAATCAACCTCTGGATTACAAAATTTGTGAAAGATTGACTGGTATTCTTAACTA
TGTTGCTCCTTTTACGCTATGTGGATACGCTGCTTTAATGCCTTTGTATCATGCTATTGCTTCCCGTATG
GCTTTCATTTTCTCCTCCTTGTATAAATCCTGGTTGCTGTCTCTTTATGAGGAGTTGTGGCCCGTTGTCA
GGCAACGTGGCGTGGTGTGCACTGTGTTTGCTGACGCAACCCCCACTGGTTGGGGCATTGCCACCACCTG
TCAGCTCCTTTCCGGGACTTTCGCTTTCCCCCTCCCTATTGCCACGGCGGAACTCATCGCCGCCTGCCTT
GCCCGCTGCTGGACAGGGGCTCGGCTGTTGGGCACTGACAATTCCGTGGTGTTGTCGGGGAAATCATCGT
CCTTTCCTTGGCTGCTCGCCTGTGTTGCCACCTGGATTCTGCGCGGGACGTCCTTCTGCTACGTCCCTTC
GGCCCTCAATCCAGCGGACCTTCCTTCCCGCGGCCTGCTGCCGGCTCTGCGGCCTCTTCCGCGTCTTCGC
CTTCGCCCTCAGACGAGTCGGATCTCCCTTTGGGCCGCCTCCCCGCCTGAGATCCTTTAAGACCAATGAC
TTACAAGGCAGCTGTAGATCTTAGCCACTTTTTAAAAGAAAAGGGGGGACTGGAAGGGCTAATTCACTCC
CAACGAAGACAAGATCTGCTTTTTGCTTGTACTGGGTCTCTCTGGTTAGACCAGATCTGAGCCTGGGAGC
TCTCTGGCTAACTAGGGAACCCACTGCTTAAGCCTCAATAAAGCTTGCCTTGAGTGCTTCAAGTAGTGTG
TGCCCGTCTGTTGTGTGACTCTGGTAACTAGAGATCCCTCAGACCCTTTTAGTCAGTGTGGAAAATCTCT
AGCAGTAGTAGTTCATGTCATCTTATTATTCAGTATTTATAACTTGCAAAGAAATGAATATCAGAGAGTG
AGAGGCCCGGGTTAATTAAGGAAAGGGCTAGATCATTCTTGAAGACGAAAGGGCCTCGTGATACGCCTAT
TTTTATAGGTTAATGTCATGATAATAATGGTTTCTTAGACGTCAGGTGGCACTTTTCGGGGAAATGTGCG
CGGAACCCCTATTTGTTTATTTTTCTAAATACATTCAAATATGTATCCGCTCATGAGACAATAACCCTGA
TAAATGCTTCAATAATATTGAAAAAGGAAGAGTATGAGTATTCAACATTTCCGTGTCGCCCTTATTCCCT
TTTTTGCGGCATTTTGCCTTCCTGTTTTTGCTCACCCAGAAACGCTGGTGAAAGTAAAAGATGCTGAAGA
TCAGTTGGGTGCACGAGTGGGTTACATCGAACTGGATCTCAACAGCGGTAAGATCCTTGAGAGTTTTCGC
CCCGAAGAACGTTTTCCAATGATGAGCACTTTTAAAGTTCTGCTATGTGGCGCGGTATTATCCCGTGTTG
ACGCCGGGCAAGAGCAACTCGGTCGCCGCATACACTATTCTCAGAATGACTTGGTTGAGTACTCACCAGT
CACAGAAAAGCATCTTACGGATGGCATGACAGTAAGAGAATTATGCAGTGCTGCCATAACCATGAGTGAT
AACACTGCGGCCAACTTACTTCTGACAACGATCGGAGGACCGAAGGAGCTAACCGCTTTTTTGCACAACA
TGGGGGATCATGTAACTCGCCTTGATCGTTGGGAACCGGAGCTGAATGAAGCCATACCAAACGACGAGCG
TGACACCACGATGCCTGTAGCAATGGCAACAACGTTGCGCAAACTATTAACTGGCGAACTACTTACTCTA
GCTTCCCGGCAACAATTAATAGACTGGATGGAGGCGGATAAAGTTGCAGGACCACTTCTGCGCTCGGCCC
TTCCGGCTGGCTGGTTTATTGCTGATAAATCTGGAGCCGGTGAGCGTGGGTCTCGCGGTATCATTGCAGC
ACTGGGGCCAGATGGTAAGCCCTCCCGTATCGTAGTTATCTACACGACGGGGAGTCAGGCAACTATGGAT
GAACGAAATAGACAGATCGCTGAGATAGGTGCCTCACTGATTAAGCATTGGTAACTGTCAGACCAAGTTT
ACTCATATATACTTTAGATTGATTTAAAACTTCATTTTTAATTTAAAAGGATCTAGGTGAAGATCCTTTT
TGATAATCTCATGACCAAAATCCCTTAACGTGAGTTTTCGTTCCACTGAGCGTCAGACCCCGTAGAAAAG
ATCAAAGGATCTTCTTGAGATCCTTTTTTTCTGCGCGTAATCTGCTGCTTGCAAACAAAAAAACCACCGC
TACCAGCGGTGGTTTGTTTGCCGGATCAAGAGCTACCAACTCTTTTTCCGAAGGTAACTGGCTTCAGCAG
AGCGCAGATACCAAATACTGTTCTTCTAGTGTAGCCGTAGTTAGGCCACCACTTCAAGAACTCTGTAGCA
CCGCCTACATACCTCGCTCTGCTAATCCTGTTACCAGTGGCTGCTGCCAGTGGCGATAAGTCGTGTCTTA
CCGGGTTGGACTCAAGACGATAGTTACCGGATAAGGCGCAGCGGTCGGGCTGAACGGGGGGTTCGTGCAC
ACAGCCCAGCTTGGAGCGAACGACCTACACCGAACTGAGATACCTACAGCGTGAGCTATGAGAAAGCGCC
ACGCTTCCCGAAGGGAGAAAGGCGGACAGGTATCCGGTAAGCGGCAGGGTCGGAACAGGAGAGCGCACGA
GGGAGCTTCCAGGGGGAAACGCCTGGTATCTTTATAGTCCTGTCGGGTTTCGCCACCTCTGACTTGAGCG
TCGATTTTTGTGATGCTCGTCAGGGGGGCGGAGCCTATGGAAAAACGCCAGCAACGCGGCCTTTTTACGG
TTCCTGGCCTTTTGCTGGCCTTTTGCTCACATGTTCTTTCCTGCGTTATCCCCTGATTCTGTGGATAACC
GTATTACCGCCTTTGAGTGAGCTGATACCGCTCGCCGCAGCCGAACGACCGAGCGCAGCGAGTCAGTGAG
CGAGGAAGCGGAAGAGCGCCCAATACGCAAACCGCCTCTCCCCGCGCGTTGGCCGATTCATTAATGCAGC
AAGCTCATGGCTGACTAATTTTTTTTATTTATGCAGAGGCCGAGGCCGCCTCGGCCTCTGAGCTATTCCA
GAAGTAGTGAGGAGGCTTTTTTGGAGGCCTAGGCTTTTGCAAAAAGCTCCCCGTGGCACGACAGGTTTCC
CGACTGGAAAGCGGGCAGTGAGCGCAACGCAATTAATGTGAGTTAGCTCACTCATTAGGCACCCCAGGCT
TTACACTTTATGCTTCCGGCTCGTATGTTGTGTGGAATTGTGAGCGGATAACAATTTCACACAGGAAACA
GCTATGACATGATTACGAATTTCACAAATAAAGCATTTTTTTCACTGCATTCTAGTTGTGGTTTGTCCAA
ACTCATCAATGTATCTTATCATGTCTGGATCAACTGGATAACTCAAGCTAACCAAAATCATCCCAAACTT
CCCACCCCATACCCTATTACCACTGCCAATTACCTGTGGTTTCATTTACTCTAAACCTGTGATTCCTCTG
AATTATTTTCATTTTAAAGAAATTGTATTTGTTAAATATGTACTACAAACTTAGTAGT
Features (pLannotate 1.2.2; 27 found; start..end, strand, type, name):
    377..634     +  LTR            5' LTR (truncated): truncated 5' long terminal repeat (LTR) from HIV-1
    681..806     +  misc_feature   HIV-1 Ψ: packaging signal of human immunodeficiency virus type 1
    790..1128    +  CDS            HIV-1 gag (fragment): gag protein from human immunodeficiency virus 1; gag
   1303..1536    +  misc_feature   RRE: The Rev response element (RRE) of HIV-1 allows for Rev-dependent mRNA export from the nucleus to the cytoplasm.
   1913..2013    +  CDS            Rev (fragment): human immunodeficiency virus 1 (HIV-1) Rev protein; rev; enhances nuclear export of unspliced and incompletely spliced viral mRNAs
   2058..2175    +  misc_feature   cPPT/CTS: central polypurine tract and central termination sequence of HIV-1
   2223..3401    +  promoter       EF-1α promoter: strong constitutive promoter for human elongation factor EF-1α
   3422..3439    +  protein_bind   attB1 (fragment): mutant version of attB; core recombination site for the Gateway® BP reaction BP Clonase™
   3445..4025    +  CDS            RhoA (fragment): human Rho family small GTPase RhoA
   4026..4049    -  protein_bind   attB2: mutant version of attB; recombination site for the Gateway® BP reaction BP Clonase™
   4102..4143    +  CDS            V5 tag: epitope tag from simian virus 5
   4269..4731    +  misc_feature   IRES: internal ribosome entry site (IRES) of the encephalomyocarditis virus (EMCV)
   4745..5464    +  CDS            EGFP: the original enhanced GFP (Yang et al., 1996) mammalian codon-optimized
   5478..6066    +  misc_feature   WPRE: woodchuck hepatitis virus posttranscriptional regulatory element
   6074..6139    +  CDS            nef (fragment): NEF_HV1Z2 - Experimental evidence at protein level: Swiss-Prot protein existence level 1. Extracellular Nef protein targets CD4(+) T-lymphocytes for apoptosis by interacting with CXCR4 surface receptors. From Human immunodeficiency virus type 1 group M subtype D (isolate Z2/CDC-Z34) (HIV-1).
   6141..6374    +  LTR            3' LTR (ΔU3): self-inactivating 3' long terminal repeat (LTR) from HIV-1
   6579..6683    +  promoter       AmpR promoter: bla
   6684..7544    +  CDS            AmpR: β-lactamase; bla; confers resistance to ampicillin, carbenicillin, and related antibiotics
   7715..8303    +  rep_origin     ori: high-copy-number ColE1/pMB1/pBR322/pUC origin of replication
   8486..8540    +  CDS            lacI (fragment): lac repressor; lacI; The lac repressor binds to the lac operator to inhibit transcription in E. coli. This inhibition can be relieved by adding lactose or isopropyl-β-D-thiogalactopyranoside (IPTG).
   8546..8639    +  rep_origin     SV40 ori (fragment): SV40 origin of replication
   8664..8701    +  CDS            lacI (fragment): lac repressor; lacI; The lac repressor binds to the lac operator to inhibit transcription in E. coli. This inhibition can be relieved by adding lactose or isopropyl-β-D-thiogalactopyranoside (IPTG).
   8714..8735    +  protein_bind   CAP binding site: CAP binding activates transcription in the presence of cAMP. E. coli catabolite activator protein
   8750..8780    +  promoter       lac promoter: promoter for the E. coli lac operon
   8788..8804    +  protein_bind   lac operator: The lac repressor binds to the lac operator to inhibit transcription in E. coli. This inhibition can be relieved by adding lactose or isopropyl-β-D-thiogalactopyranoside (IPTG). lac repressor encoded by lacI
   8838..8921    +  polyA_signal   SV40 poly(A) signal (fragment): SV40 polyadenylation signal
   9088..329     +  CDS            nef (fragment) (across the origin): NEF_HV1BR - Experimental evidence at protein level: Swiss-Prot protein existence level 1. Extracellular Nef protein targets CD4(+) T-lymphocytes for apoptosis by interacting with CXCR4 surface receptors (PubMed:14990729). From Human immunodeficiency virus type 1 group M subtype B (isolate BRU/LAI) (HIV-1).
