[The description below was written by a language model from this plasmid's Addgene catalogue record and pLannotate feature annotations shown in this document.]
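Description:
pHAGE-RHOA-Y42C is an HIV-1-based lentiviral expression plasmid of about 9.1 kb built on the pHAGE backbone, carrying the human small GTPase RHOA with a Y42C substitution. It is propagated in E. coli through a high-copy ColE1/pUC-type origin and selected with ampicillin via the β-lactamase gene. The viral portion contains a truncated 5' LTR, the Ψ packaging signal with an adjoining gag fragment, the Rev response element for Rev-dependent nuclear export of the genomic RNA, the cPPT/CTS element, and a ΔU3 self-inactivating 3' LTR. This arrangement lets the transfer RNA be packaged when viral proteins are supplied in trans, while the integrated provirus lacks LTR promoter activity. Small annotated fragments of nef, rev, lacI, the lac promoter region and SV40 sequences appear to be backbone remnants rather than functional units.

The payload sits between the cPPT and the 3' LTR. A constitutive EF-1α promoter drives the RHOA open reading frame, which was introduced by Gateway recombination and is flanked by attB1 and attB2 sites. A V5 epitope tag lies just downstream of attB2; the record does not state whether the insert reads through into it. An EMCV IRES then allows translation of EGFP from the same transcript, so fluorescence marks transduced cells expressing the cassette, and a WPRE enhances transcript expression. No mammalian drug-resistance marker is annotated.

The stated purpose is lentiviral expression of RHOA Y42C. The associated publication concerns systematic functional annotation of somatic cancer mutations, which fits use of the construct for stable expression of this variant in mammalian cells to assess its functional effect.
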