Addgene plasmid #116673: pHAGE-RHOA-Y42C
Purpose: Lentiviral expression of RHOA Y42C
Depositing lab: Gordon Mills & Kenneth Scott. Depositing organization: Baylor College of Medicine. Publication: Systematic Functional Annotation of Somatic Mutations in Cancer. Ng PK, Li J, Jeong KJ, Shao S, Chen H, Tsang YH, Sengupta S, Wang Z, Bhavana VH, Tran R, Soewito S, Minussi DC, Moreno D, Kong K, Dogruluk T, Lu H, Gao J, Tokheim C, Zhou DC, Johnson AM, Zeng J, Ip CKM, Ju Z, Wester M, Yu S, Li Y, Vellano CP, Schultz N, Karchin R, Ding L, Lu Y, Cheung LWT, Chen K, Shaw KR, Meric-Bernstam F, Scott KL, Yi S, Sahni N, Liang H, Mills GB. Cancer Cell. 2018 Mar 12;33(3):450-462.e10. doi: 10.1016/j.ccell.2018.01.021. PubMed 29533785.
Backbone
  Vector backbone: pHAGE
  Vector type: Lentiviral
Growth in bacteria
  Bacterial resistance: Ampicillin, 100 μg/mL
  Growth temperature: 37°C
  Growth strain: Stbl3
  Copy number: High Copy
Gene/Insert
  Gene/Insert name: RHOA
  Species: H. sapiens (human)
  Mutation: Y42C
  Entrez Gene: RHOA (a.k.a. ARH12, ARHA, EDFAOB, RHO12, RHOH12)
  Cloning method: Gateway Cloning
Terms and licenses: Academic/Nonprofit Terms; Industry Terms: Not Available to Industry
How to cite: pHAGE-RHOA-Y42C was a gift from Gordon Mills & Kenneth Scott (Addgene plasmid # 116673 ; http://n2t.net/addgene:116673 ; RRID:Addgene_116673)
